>Addgene plasmid #70108 | pECFP-C1-rGAT | addgene partial sequence | sequence record 127697 | CMV-F 5'-CGCAAATGGGCGGTAGGCGTG-3'
CTGGGGCGTGCAGTGCTTCAGCCGCTACCCCGACCACATGAAGCAGCACGACTTCTTCAAGTCCGCCATG
CCCGAAGGCTACGTCCAGGAGCGCACCATCTTCTTCAAGGACGACGGCAACTACAAGACCCGCGCCGAGG
TGAAGTTCGAGGGCGACACCCTGGTGAACCGCATCGAGCTGAAGGGCATCGACTTCAAGGAGGACGGCAA
CATCCTGGGGCACAAGCTGGAGTACAACTACATCAGCCACAACGTCTATATCACCGCCGACAAGCAGAAG
AACGGCATCAAGGCCAACTTCAAGATCCGCCACAACATCGAGGACGGCAGCGTGCAGCTCGCCGACCACT
ACCAGCAGAACACCCCCATCGGCGACGGCCCCGTGCTGCTGCCCGACAACCACTACCTGAGCACCCAGTC
CGCCCTGAGCAAAGACCCCAACGAGAAGCGCGATCACATGGTCCTGCTGGAGTTCGTGACCGCCGCCGGG
ATCACTCTCGGCATGGACGAGCTGTACAAGTCCGGACTCAGATCTCGAGCTCAAGCTTCGAATTCTGCAA
T
