>Addgene plasmid #70108 | pECFP-C1-rGAT | addgene partial sequence | sequence record 127698 | pEGFP-R 5'-acctctacaaatgtggtatg-3'
GATCCGGTGGATCCCGGGCCCGCGGTACCTAACCAAGTTCCTCTTTCAGAGGTTATTTCAGGCCATGGTG
CTGCGCCGAATTCCCGGGGATCCAGACATGATAAGATACATTGATGAGTTTGGACAAACCACAACTAGAA
TGCAGTGAAAAAAATGCTTTATTTGTGAAATTTGTGATGCTATTGCTTTATTTGTAACCATTATAAGCTG
CAATAAACAAGTTCACCTAGGGTCAGACTGTCCCCCATCTCCCCTCTCTGCATGGTGATGGTGTCTGGAC
CCGCCCCTTGAGGTAGTTGGAGACAGAGAGTATCTTCAGTCTTCAAGGGGTGTGGGTACAGCCAGTCCAG
GGTGCCAGTGTAGGGGTGATGAGGGGGCTGTACCCCTAGATGTAGGCCTCCTTGCTGGCTGAGCTGCCAG
CCTGCGGCTGCTCAGGACCATTCTCAGGGCGCACGATATCTTCACTGGGCTGAATCATGACCTGGAGACG
CTGCTTCAGAGAGCCCTTTAGGGTGAGGAACATGTAAGCCATGTACCCGGGGATGAGCACCATGGAGGAC
AGAGCCATGAGCCAGCCCACGCCCTGGCCCCACTTGGGGAAAACGTAGCTTCCCATGGTGAGTGGTGTCA
TCTGCACAGCACTGAAGAGAAACACGCCCGCCACAATGATGGGTGTGAAAAAGGACCAGCACAGCTTCCA
CCAGATGCAGGGCCTGGAGCCAACCATCTCCTGGATGTTGTCATAGAACCGGTTGACACCATAAAACCAG
GAAATGGAGACACACTCAAAGAAAACCAGGAACAGCAGGCTCATGCCACTGGCAGAGTAATAATCGAACA
GTTTGAAGACATT
