>Addgene plasmid #70108 | pECFP-C1-rGAT | addgene partial sequence | sequence record 127699 | EGFP-C 5'-CATGGTCCTGCTGGAGTTCGTG-3'
TCGGCATGGACGAGCTGTACAAGTCCGGACTCAGATCTCGAGCTCAAGCTTCGAATTCTGCAGTCGAGTG
GACTGGAGCTGACATCGCACGCCTGCCCGCCAGGATCCCTGCTGCCAAGTTCGTGCTCCGAGACATGGCG
ACTGACAACAGCAAGGTGGCTGATGGGCAGATCTCTACCGAGGTCAGCGAGGCTCCTGTGGCCAGTGACA
AGCCCAAAACCCTTGTAGTCAAGGTGCAGAAGAAGGCTGGAGACCTCCCTGACCGGGACACATGGAAGGG
ACGCTTCGACTTCCTCATGTCCTGTGTGGGCTACGCCATCGGCCTGGGCAATGTATGGAGGTTCCCTTAT
CTCTGCGGAAAGAACGGTGGTGGGGCCTTCCTAATTCCATATTTCCTGACGCTCATCTTTGCGGGTGTTC
CTCTCTTCCTTTTGGAGTGCTCCCTAGGCCAGTACACCTCCATTGGGGGCCTGGGCGTATGGAAGCTGGC
TCCCATGTTCAAGGGTGTGGGCCTCGCGGCAGCTGTGCTGTCCTTCTGGCTGAACATTTATTACATTGTC
ATCATCTCCTGGGCCATCTACTACCTGTACAACTCCTTCACCACGACTCTGCCGTGGAAACAGTGTGACA
ACCCCTGGAACACTGACCGCTGCTTCTCCAACTATAGCCTGGTCAACACCACCAACATGACCAGTGCCGT
GGTGGAATTCTGGGAGCGCAACATGCACCAAATGACAGATGGGCTAGACAAGCCAGGACAGATCCGCTGG
CCGCTAGCCATCACACTGGCCATTGCCTGGGTGCTTGTGTATTTCTGCATCTGGAAGGGTGTTGGATGGA
CTGGAAAGGTGGTCTACTTCTCAGCCACATACCCCTACATCATGCTCATCATCCTGTTCTTCCGTGGAGT
GACACTTCCTGGGGCCAAGGAGGGGATCCTCTTCTACATCACGCCCAACTTCCGAAAGCTGTCTGATTCT
GAGGTGTGGCTTGACGCCGCCACCCAGATCTTCTTCTCCTACGGACTGGGCCTGGGGTCCCTGATT
