[The description below was written by a language model from this plasmid's Addgene catalogue record.]
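Description:
pECFP-C1-rGAT is a mammalian expression plasmid built on the Clontech pECFP-C1 backbone. It carries the rat GABA transporter GAT1 (gene Slc6a1, also known as Gabt1 or Gat1) fused to enhanced cyan fluorescent protein. The plasmid is maintained in E. coli as a high-copy plasmid under kanamycin selection. In mammalian cells, the neomycin resistance marker allows transfected cells to be selected with G418, so stable lines can be made as well as transient transfections. In this vector family a single resistance cassette typically provides both the kanamycin and the neomycin/G418 phenotypes. The record includes no feature table, so the origins of replication and polyadenylation signals are not explicitly documented.

Expression is driven by the CMV promoter, a strong constitutive promoter in most mammalian cell lines. The ECFP coding sequence comes from the backbone and lies upstream of the multiple cloning site, so the transporter is produced with ECFP at its N terminus. The insert was cloned by restriction enzymes between SalI at the 5′ end, which was destroyed during cloning, and ApaI at the 3′ end, which remains intact.

The stated purpose is mammalian expression of rat GAT with an N-terminal CFP fusion. The associated publication examined oligomer formation of rat GAT1 and its disruption by mutations in an intramembrane leucine heptad repeat. A cyan-tagged transporter suits that kind of work, since it lets localisation and trafficking be followed in living cells. CFP is also commonly used as a donor in fluorescence resonance energy transfer assays with a yellow-tagged partner, though the record does not specify which assays were used.
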