Addgene plasmid #70108: pECFP-C1-rGAT
Purpose: mammalian expression of rat GAT with N terminal CFP fusion
Depositing lab: Harald Sitte. Depositing organization: Medical University of Vienna. Publication: Mutations within an intramembrane leucine heptad repeat disrupt oligomer formation of the rat GABA transporter 1. Scholze P, Freissmuth M, Sitte HH. J Biol Chem. 2002 Nov 15;277(46):43682-90. Epub 2002 Sep 9. 10.1074/jbc.M205602200 PubMed 12223478.
Backbone
  Vector backbone: pECFP-C1
  Backbone manufacturer: Clontech
  Vector type: Mammalian Expression
  Selectable markers: Neomycin (select with G418)
Growth in bacteria
  Bacterial resistance: Kanamycin, 50 μg/mL
  Growth temperature: 37°C
  Growth strain: DH5alpha
  Copy number: High Copy
Gene/Insert
  Gene/Insert name: GAT
  Species: R. norvegicus (rat)
  Entrez Gene: Slc6a1 (a.k.a. Gabt1, Gat1)
  Promoter: CMV
  Tag / fusion protein: ECFP (N terminal on backbone)
  Cloning method: Restriction Enzyme; 5′ cloning site SalI (destroyed during cloning); 3′ cloning site ApaI (not destroyed)
  Sequencing primers: 5′ CMV-F; 3′ pEGFP-R: acctctacaaatgtggtatg
Terms and licenses: Academic/Nonprofit Terms; Industry Terms: Not Available to Industry
How to cite: pECFP-C1-rGAT was a gift from Harald Sitte (Addgene plasmid # 70108 ; http://n2t.net/addgene:70108 ; RRID:Addgene_70108)
