LOCUS       Exported 6953 bp ds-DNA circular SYN 12-MAY-2021
DEFINITION  mammalian expression of rat GAT with N terminal CFP fusion.
ACCESSION   .
VERSION     .
KEYWORDS    pECFP-C1-rGAT
SOURCE      synthetic DNA construct
  ORGANISM  synthetic DNA construct
REFERENCE   1 (bases 1 to 6953)
  AUTHORS   Scholze P, Freissmuth M, Sitte HH
  TITLE     Mutations within an intramembrane leucine heptad repeat disrupt
            oligomer formation of the rat GABA transporter 1.
  JOURNAL   J Biol Chem. 2002 Nov 15;277(46):43682-90. Epub 2002 Sep 9.
  PUBMED    12223478
REFERENCE   2 (bases 1 to 6953)
  AUTHORS   .
  TITLE     Direct Submission
  JOURNAL   Exported May 12, 2021 from SnapGene Server 1.1.58
            http://www.snapgene.com
FEATURES             Location/Qualifiers
     source          1..6953
                     /organism="synthetic DNA construct"
                     /mol_type="other DNA"
     enhancer        61..364
                     /label=CMV enhancer
                     /note="human cytomegalovirus immediate early enhancer"
     promoter        365..568
                     /label=CMV promoter
                     /note="human cytomegalovirus (CMV) immediate early
                     promoter"
     primer_bind     519..539
                     /label=CMV-F
                     /note="Human CMV immediate early promoter, forward primer"
     regulatory      607..616
                     /regulatory_class="other"
                     /note="vertebrate consensus sequence for strong initiation
                     of translation (Kozak, 1987)"
     CDS             613..1329
                     /codon_start=1
                     /product="enhanced CFP"
                     /label=ECFP
                     /note="mammalian codon-optimized"
                     /translation="MVSKGEELFTGVVPILVELDGDVNGHKFSVSGEGEGDATYGKLTL
                     KFICTTGKLPVPWPTLVTTLTWGVQCFSRYPDHMKQHDFFKSAMPEGYVQERTIFFKDD
                     GNYKTRAEVKFEGDTLVNRIELKGIDFKEDGNILGHKLEYNYISHNVYITADKQKNGIK
                     ANFKIRHNIEDGSVQLADHYQQNTPIGDGPVLLPDNHYLSTQSALSKDPNEKRDHMVLL
                     EFVTAAGITLGMDELYK"
     primer_bind     complement(658..679)
                     /label=EGFP-N
                     /note="EGFP, reverse primer"
     primer_bind     complement(919..938)
                     /label=EXFP-R
                     /note="For distinguishing EGFP variants, reverse primer"
     primer_bind     1266..1287
                     /label=EGFP-C
                     /note="EGFP, forward primer"
     polyA_signal    3403..3537
                     /label=SV40 poly(A) signal
                     /note="SV40 polyadenylation signal"
     polyA_signal    3741..3862
                     /label=SV40 poly(A) signal
                     /note="SV40 polyadenylation signal"
     rep_origin      complement(3869..4324)
                     /direction=LEFT
                     /label=f1 ori
                     /note="f1 bacteriophage origin of replication; arrow
                     indicates direction of (+) strand synthesis"
     primer_bind     complement(4006..4027)
                     /label=F1ori-F
                     /note="F1 origin, forward primer"
     primer_bind     4218..4237
                     /label=F1ori-R
                     /note="F1 origin, reverse primer"
     promoter        4351..4455
                     /gene="bla"
                     /label=AmpR promoter
     promoter        4457..4814
                     /label=SV40 promoter
                     /note="SV40 enhancer and early promoter"
     primer_bind     complement(4480..4500)
                     /label=pBABE 3'
                     /note="SV40 enhancer, reverse primer for pBABE vectors"
     rep_origin      4665..4800
                     /label=SV40 ori
                     /note="SV40 origin of replication"
     primer_bind     4727..4746
                     /label=SV40pro-F
                     /note="SV40 promoter/origin, forward primer"
     CDS             4849..5643
                     /codon_start=1
                     /gene="aph(3')-II (or nptII)"
                     /product="aminoglycoside phosphotransferase from Tn5"
                     /label=NeoR/KanR
                     /note="confers resistance to neomycin, kanamycin, and G418
                     (Geneticin(R))"
                     /translation="MIEQDGLHAGSPAAWVERLFGYDWAQQTIGCSDAAVFRLSAQGRP
                     VLFVKTDLSGALNELQDEAARLSWLATTGVPCAAVLDVVTEAGRDWLLLGEVPGQDLLS
                     SHLAPAEKVSIMADAMRRLHTLDPATCPFDHQAKHRIERARTRMEAGLVDQDDLDEEHQ
                     GLAPAELFARLKASMPDGEDLVVTHGDACLPNIMVENGRFSGFIDCGRLGVADRYQDIA
                     LATRDIAEELGGEWADRFLVLYGIAAPDSQRIAFYRLLDEFF"
     primer_bind     complement(4903..4922)
                     /label=Neo-R
                     /note="Neomycin resistance gene, reverse primer"
     primer_bind     5513..5532
                     /label=Neo-F
                     /note="Neomycin resistance gene, forward primer"
     primer_bind     complement(5831..5850)
                     /label=TK-pA-R
                     /note="Thymidine kinase polyA, reverse primer"
     polyA_signal    5875..5922
                     /label=HSV TK poly(A) signal
                     /note="herpes simplex virus thymidine kinase
                     polyadenylation signal (Cole and Stacy, 1985)"
     rep_origin      6251..6839
                     /direction=RIGHT
                     /label=ori
                     /note="high-copy-number ColE1/pMB1/pBR322/pUC origin of
                     replication"
     primer_bind     6740..6759
                     /label=pBR322ori-F
                     /note="pBR322 origin, forward primer"
ORIGIN
        1 tagttattaa tagtaatcaa ttacggggtc attagttcat agcccatata tggagttccg
       61 cgttacataa cttacggtaa atggcccgcc tggctgaccg cccaacgacc cccgcccatt
      121 gacgtcaata atgacgtatg ttcccatagt aacgccaata gggactttcc attgacgtca
      181 atgggtggag tatttacggt aaactgccca cttggcagta catcaagtgt atcatatgcc
      241 aagtacgccc cctattgacg tcaatgacgg taaatggccc gcctggcatt atgcccagta
      301 catgacctta tgggactttc ctacttggca gtacatctac gtattagtca tcgctattac
      361 catggtgatg cggttttggc agtacatcaa tgggcgtgga tagcggtttg actcacgggg
      421 atttccaagt ctccacccca ttgacgtcaa tgggagtttg ttttggcacc aaaatcaacg
      481 ggactttcca aaatgtcgta acaactccgc cccattgacg caaatgggcg gtaggcgtgt
      541 acggtgggag gtctatataa gcagagctgg tttagtgaac cgtcagatcc gctagcgcta
      601 ccggtcgcca ccatggtgag caagggcgag gagctgttca ccggggtggt gcccatcctg
      661 gtcgagctgg acggcgacgt aaacggccac aagttcagcg tgtccggcga gggcgagggc
      721 gatgccacct acggcaagct gaccctgaag ttcatctgca ccaccggcaa gctgcccgtg
      781 ccctggccca ccctcgtgac caccctgacc tggggcgtgc agtgcttcag ccgctacccc
      841 gaccacatga agcagcacga cttcttcaag tccgccatgc ccgaaggcta cgtccaggag
      901 cgcaccatct tcttcaagga cgacggcaac tacaagaccc gcgccgaggt gaagttcgag
      961 ggcgacaccc tggtgaaccg catcgagctg aagggcatcg acttcaagga ggacggcaac
     1021 atcctggggc acaagctgga gtacaactac atcagccaca acgtctatat caccgccgac
     1081 aagcagaaga acggcatcaa ggccaacttc aagatccgcc acaacatcga ggacggcagc
     1141 gtgcagctcg ccgaccacta ccagcagaac acccccatcg gcgacggccc cgtgctgctg
     1201 cccgacaacc actacctgag cacccagtcc gccctgagca aagaccccaa cgagaagcgc
     1261 gatcacatgg tcctgctgga gttcgtgacc gccgccggga tcactctcgg catggacgag
     1321 ctgtacaagt ccggactcag atctcgagct caagcttcga attctgcagt cgagtggact
     1381 ggagctgaca tcgcacgcct gcccgccagg atccctgctg ccaagttcgt gctccgagac
     1441 atggcgactg acaacagcaa ggtggctgat gggcagatct ctaccgaggt cagcgaggct
     1501 cctgtggcca gtgacaagcc caaaaccctt gtagtcaagg tgcagaagaa ggctggagac
     1561 ctccctgacc gggacacatg gaagggacgc ttcgacttcc tcatgtcctg tgtgggctac
     1621 gccatcggcc tgggcaatgt atggaggttc ccttatctct gcggaaagaa cggtggtggg
     1681 gccttcctaa ttccatattt cctgacgctc atctttgcgg gtgttcctct cttccttttg
     1741 gagtgctccc taggccagta cacctccatt gggggcctgg gcgtatggaa gctggctccc
     1801 atgttcaagg gtgtgggcct cgcggcagct gtgctgtcct tctggctgaa catttattac
     1861 attgtcatca tctcctgggc catctactac ctgtacaact ccttcaccac gactctgccg
     1921 tggaaacagt gtgacaaccc ctggaacact gaccgctgct tctccaacta tagcctggtc
     1981 aacaccacca acatgaccag tgccgtggtg gaattctggg agcgcaacat gcaccaaatg
     2041 acagatgggc tagacaagcc aggacagatc cgctggccgc tagccatcac actggccatt
     2101 gcctgggtgc ttgtgtattt ctgcatctgg aagggtgttg gatggactgg aaaggtggtc
     2161 tacttctcag ccacataccc ctacatcatg ctcatcatcc tgttcttccg tggagtgaca
     2221 cttcctgggg ccaaggaggg gatcctcttc tacatcacgc ccaacttccg aaagctgtct
     2281 gattctgagg tgtggcttga cgccgccacc cagatcttct tctcctacgg actgggcctg
     2341 gggtccctga ttgctctggg aagctacaac tctttccaca acaatgtgta cagggactcc
     2401 atcattgttt gctgcatcaa ctcctgcacc agcatgtttg ccggcttcgt catcttctcc
     2461 atcgtgggct tcatggctca tgtcaccaag aggtccatag ccgatgtggc ggcctcaggc
     2521 cctggactgg cattcttggc ataccccgag gctgtgacac agctacccat ctctcccctc
     2581 tgggctatcc tcttcttctc catgctgctg atgctgggca ttgacagcca gttctgtacc
     2641 gtggagggct tcatcactgc cctggtggat gagtacccca ggcttctccg caatcgccgt
     2701 gaactcttca ttgctgccgt gtgcatcgtg tcctacctga ttggcctctc taacatcacc
     2761 cagggtggca tttatgtctt caaactgttc gattattact ctgccagtgg catgagcctg
     2821 ctgttcctgg ttttctttga gtgtgtctcc atttcctggt tttatggtgt caaccggttc
     2881 tatgacaaca tccaggagat ggttggctcc aggccctgca tctggtggaa gctgtgctgg
     2941 tcctttttca cacccatcat tgtggcgggc gtgtttctct tcagtgctgt gcagatgaca
     3001 ccactcacca tgggaagcta cgttttcccc aagtggggcc agggcgtggg ctggctcatg
     3061 gctctgtcct ccatggtgct catccccggg tacatggctt acatgttcct caccctaaag
     3121 ggctctctga agcagcgtct ccaggtcatg attcagccca gtgaagatat cgtgcgccct
     3181 gagaatggtc ctgagcagcc gcaggctggc agctcagcca gcaaggaggc ctacatctag
     3241 gggtacagcc ccctcatcac ccctacactg gcaccctgga ctggctgtac ccacacccct
     3301 tgaagactga agatactctc tgtctccaac tacctcaagg ggcgggtcca gacaccatca
     3361 ccatgcagag aggggagatg ggggacagtc tgaccctagg tgaacttgtt tattgcagct
     3421 tataatggtt acaaataaag caatagcatc acaaatttca caaataaagc atttttttca
     3481 ctgcattcta gttgtggttt gtccaaactc atcaatgtat cttatcatgt ctggatcccc
     3541 gggaattcgg cgcagcacca tggcctgaaa taacctctga aagaggaact tggttaggta
     3601 ccgcgggccc gggatccacc ggatctagat aactgatcat aatcagccat accacatttg
     3661 tagaggtttt acttgcttta aaaaacctcc cacacctccc cctgaacctg aaacataaaa
     3721 tgaatgcaat tgttgttgtt aacttgttta ttgcagctta taatggttac aaataaagca
     3781 atagcatcac aaatttcaca aataaagcat ttttttcact gcattctagt tgtggtttgt
     3841 ccaaactcat caatgtatct taaggcgtaa attgtaagcg ttaatatttt gttaaaattc
     3901 gcgttaaatt tttgttaaat cagctcattt tttaaccaat aggccgaaat cggcaaaatc
     3961 ccttataaat caaaagaata gaccgagata gggttgagtg ttgttccagt ttggaacaag
     4021 agtccactat taaagaacgt ggactccaac gtcaaaggnn nnnnnnnnnn nnnnnnnnnn
     4081 nnnnnnnnnn nnnnnnnnnn nnnnnnntnn nnnnnnnnnn nnnnnnnnnn nnnnnnnnnn
     4141 nnnnnnnnnn nnnnnnnnnn nnnnnnnnnn nnnnnnnnnn nnnnnnnnnn nnnnnnnnng
     4201 nnnnnnnnnn nnnnnnnnnn nnnnnnnnnn nnnnnnnnnn nnnnnnnnnn nnnnnnnnnn
     4261 nnnnnnnnnn nnnnnnnnnn nnnnnnnnnn nnnnnnnnnn nnnnnnnnnn nnnnnnnnnn
     4321 nnnncaggtg gcacttttcg gggaaatgtg cgcggaaccc ctatttgttt atttttctaa
     4381 atacattcaa atatgtatcc gctcatgaga caataaccct gataaatgct tcaataatat
     4441 tgaaaaagga agagtcctga ggcggaaaga accagctgtg gaatgtgtgt cagttagggt
     4501 gtggaaagtc cccaggctcc ccagcaggca gaagtatgca aagcatgcat ctcaattagt
     4561 cagcaaccag gtgtggaaag tccccaggct ccccagcagg cagaagtatg caaagcatgc
     4621 atctcaatta gtcagcaacc atagtcccgc ccctaactcc gcccatcccg cccctaactc
     4681 cgcccagttc cgcccattct ccgccccatg gctgactaat tttttttatt tatgcagagg
     4741 ccgaggccgc ctcggcctct gagctattcc agaagtagtg aggaggcttt tttggaggcc
     4801 taggcttttg caaagatcga tcaagagaca ggatgaggat cgtttcgcat gattgaacaa
     4861 gatggattgc acgcaggttc tccggccgct tgggtggaga ggctattcgg ctatgactgg
     4921 gcacaacaga caatcggctg ctctgatgcc gccgtgttcc ggctgtcagc gcaggggcgc
     4981 ccggttcttt ttgtcaagac cgacctgtcc ggtgccctga atgaactgca agacgaggca
     5041 gcgcggctat cgtggctggc cacgacgggc gttccttgcg cagctgtgct cgacgttgtc
     5101 actgaagcgg gaagggactg gctgctattg ggcgaagtgc cggggcagga tctcctgtca
     5161 tctcaccttg ctcctgccga gaaagtatcc atcatggctg atgcaatgcg gcggctgcat
     5221 acgcttgatc cggctacctg cccattcgac caccaagcga aacatcgcat cgagcgagca
     5281 cgtactcgga tggaagccgg tcttgtcgat caggatgatc tggacgaaga gcatcagggg
     5341 ctcgcgccag ccgaactgtt cgccaggctc aaggcgagca tgcccgacgg cgaggatctc
     5401 gtcgtgaccc atggcgatgc ctgcttgccg aatatcatgg tggaaaatgg ccgcttttct
     5461 ggattcatcg actgtggccg gctgggtgtg gcggaccgct atcaggacat agcgttggct
     5521 acccgtgata ttgctgaaga gcttggcggc gaatgggctg accgcttcct cgtgctttac
     5581 ggtatcgccg ctcccgattc gcagcgcatc gccttctatc gccttcttga cgagttcttc
     5641 tgagcgggac tctggggttc gaaatgaccg accaagcgac gcccaacctg ccatcacgag
     5701 atttcgattc caccgccgcc ttctatgaaa ggttgggctt cggaatcgtt ttccgggacg
     5761 ccggctggat gatcctccag cgcggggatc tcatgctgga gttcttcgcc caccctaggg
     5821 ggaggctaac tgaaacacgg aaggagacaa taccggaagg aacccgcgct atgacggcaa
     5881 taaaaagaca gaataaaacg cacggtgttg ggtcgtttgt tcataaacgc ggggttcggt
     5941 cccagggctg gcactctgtc gataccccac cgagacccca ttggggccaa tacgcccgcg
     6001 tttcttcctt ttccccaccc caccccccaa gttcgggtga aggcccaggg ctcgcagcca
     6061 acgtcggggc ggcaggccct gccatagcct caggttactc atatatactt tagattgatt
     6121 taaaacttca tttttaattt aaaaggatct aggtgaagat cctttttgat aatctcatga
     6181 ccaaaatccc ttaacgtgag ttttcgttcc actgagcgtc agaccccgta gaaaagatca
     6241 aaggatcttc ttgagatcct ttttttctgc gcgtaatctg ctgcttgcaa acaaaaaaac
     6301 caccgctacc agcggtggtt tgtttgccgg atcaagagct accaactctt tttccgaagg
     6361 taactggctt cagcagagcg cagataccaa atactgtcct tctagtgtag ccgtagttag
     6421 gccaccactt caagaactct gtagcaccgc ctacatacct cgctctgcta atcctgttac
     6481 cagtggctgc tgccagtggc gataagtcgt gtcttaccgg gttggactca agacgatagt
     6541 taccggataa ggcgcagcgg tcgggctgaa cggggggttc gtgcacacag cccagcttgg
     6601 agcgaacgac ctacaccgaa ctgagatacc tacagcgtga gctatgagaa agcgccacgc
     6661 ttcccgaagg gagaaaggcg gacaggtatc cggtaagcgg cagggtcgga acaggagagc
     6721 gcacgaggga gcttccaggg ggaaacgcct ggtatcttta tagtcctgtc gggtttcgcc
     6781 acctctgact tgagcgtcga tttttgtgat gctcgtcagg ggggcggagc ctatggaaaa
     6841 acgccagcaa cgcggccttt ttacggttcc tggccttttg ctggcctttt gctcacatgt
     6901 tctttcctgc gttatcccct gattctgtgg ataaccgtat taccgccatg cat
//
